>Addgene plasmid #13979 | RCAS (A) flag Lunatic Fringe (CT#479) | addgene partial sequence | sequence record 20170 | RCAS-F 5'-ACATGGGTGGTGGTATAGCGCTTGCG-3'
CTTANGCTAANAGCANGAGGAGCAGGAAGAAGCTATTGGTAATTGTGAAATACGCTTTTGTCTGATGTGC
TGCAGGAGCCNTTTCTGACGTCTGCTGGTGGCCTCGCGTACCACTTGTGGCATCGATTCTAGACCACATG
NTGGCCAGGCGGTACGTGGGACGTGCAGCCGACCACCATGCTGAAGAGCTGCGGGAGGAAGCTGCTCCTG
TCCCTCGTGGGCTCCATGTTCACCTGCCTGCTGGTGCTCATGGTGGAGCCGCCGGGCAGGCCGGGGCTGG
CTCGGGGAGAGGCCGGTGGGGCTCANCGGGCGCTACAGAGCCTGGGGGCGNCCCGGGCGGCGGGGCAGGG
GGNTCCGGGNCTCCGCAGCTTCNCCNATTACTTCNGGCGGCTGAACCGGGNACGCCGCGAGCTGCCCNCC
NCCCCGCCGAGCCCCNTCGCGGCCGCCAGCCGAGNACATCACCNCCCGCGACGTCTTCATCGCCGTCAAA
ACCACCAAGAAGTTCCACAAANCGAGGCTGGAGCTGCTGATCNACANCTGGATCTCCCACAACCGCAGAC
ANGACCTTCATNTTCACGNATGNGGANGATGAAGAGCTGAAGAAAACANGCAANGAAATGTCATCANNAN
NAACTGCTCNGNGACAANCACNCGNCANGCCCNNTGCTGNANCAANGTAAANNNTAGGACAANTTATNAN
CATGGGANAANNGTTNTAAAANTNGAGAANAAACCNCTTACNACANTNCCTGNAGANTCTTTNNNCTNNT
NNCNCCNNATANNAAAGAGANACCANNNNANCNGNCCNTNTGC
