[The description below was written by a language model from this plasmid's Addgene catalogue record.]
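Description:
RCAS (A) flag Lunatic Fringe is a replication-competent avian retroviral expression construct built on the RCASBP(A) backbone, a proviral vector of about 11.6 kb derived from Rous sarcoma virus. In the RCAS family generally, the src oncogene has been replaced by a unique ClaI cloning site downstream of env, so the vector retains gag, pol and env and can spread from cell to cell in susceptible avian tissue. The inserted gene is expressed from a spliced message driven by the viral LTR. The "BP" designation refers to the Bryan high-titre polymerase, and "(A)" denotes the subgroup A envelope, which determines which avian cells can be infected. The plasmid is maintained in E. coli as a low-copy construct under ampicillin selection. No feature table is provided, so the bacterial origin and exact element positions are not documented in the record.

The payload is a roughly 1.2 kb chicken Lunatic Fringe (LFNG) coding sequence inserted as a ClaI fragment, with both ClaI sites preserved. LFNG belongs to the Fringe family of glycosyltransferases, which modulate Notch receptor signalling. A Flag epitope is fused to the C terminus, added as an NheI–BamHI fragment at the 3′ end of the gene, allowing the misexpressed protein to be detected with anti-Flag antibodies.

The associated work concerns Fringe gene expression in limb-bud ectoderm and formation of the apical ectodermal ridge. This is consistent with the usual application of such vectors, which is to produce virus in chicken cells and infect embryos for ectopic, spreading misexpression of the gene in developing tissues.
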