Addgene plasmid #13979: RCAS (A) flag Lunatic Fringe (CT#479)
Depositing lab: Cliff Tabin. Depositing organization: Harvard Medical School. Publication: Expression of Radical fringe in limb-bud ectoderm regulates apical ectodermal ridge formation. Laufer E, Dahn R, Orozco OE, Yeo CY, Pisenti J, Henrique D, Abbott UK, Fallon JF, Tabin C. Nature. 1997 Mar 27. 386(6623):366-73. 10.1038/386366a0 PubMed 9121552.
Backbone
  Vector backbone: RCASBP(A)
  Backbone size w/o insert (bp): 11600
  Vector type: Retroviral ; avian expression
Growth in bacteria
  Bacterial resistance: Ampicillin, 100 μg/mL
  Growth temperature: 37°C
  Growth strain: DH5alpha
  Copy number: Low Copy
Gene/Insert
  Gene/Insert name: Lunatic Fringe
  Species: G. gallus (chicken)
  Insert size (bp): 1200
  Entrez Gene: LFNG
  Tag / fusion protein: Flag (C terminal on insert)
  Cloning method: Restriction Enzyme; 5′ cloning site ClaI (not destroyed); 3′ cloning site ClaI (not destroyed)
  Sequencing primers: 5′ RCAS-F
Terms and licenses: Academic/Nonprofit Terms; Industry Terms: Not Available to Industry
Depositor comments: Flag epitope is a Nhe I - BamHI fragment attached to 3' end of lunatic fringe.
How to cite: RCAS (A) flag Lunatic Fringe (CT#479) was a gift from Cliff Tabin (Addgene plasmid # 13979 ; http://n2t.net/addgene:13979 ; RRID:Addgene_13979)
